Addgene plasmid #98671: TDP-43_CTD_A321V
Purpose: Expresses 6xHis-tagged C-terminal domain of TDP-43 with A321V
Depositing lab: Nicolas Fawzi. Depositing organization: Brown University. Publication: ALS Mutations Disrupt Phase Separation Mediated by alpha-Helical Structure in the TDP-43 Low-Complexity C-Terminal Domain. Conicella AE, Zerze GH, Mittal J, Fawzi NL. Structure. 2016 Sep 6;24(9):1537-49. doi: 10.1016/j.str.2016.07.007. Epub 2016 Aug 18. PubMed 27545621.
Backbone
  Vector backbone: pJ411
  Vector type: Bacterial Expression
Growth in bacteria
  Bacterial resistance: Kanamycin, 50 μg/mL
  Growth temperature: 37°C
  Growth strain: DH5alpha
  Copy number: High Copy
Gene/Insert
  Gene/Insert name: TDP-43
  Species: H. sapiens (human)
  Mutation: A321V
  Entrez Gene: TARDBP (a.k.a. ALS10, TDP-43)
  Tag / fusion protein: 6xHis (N terminal on backbone)
  Cloning method: Restriction Enzyme; 5′ cloning site Unknown (unknown if destroyed); 3′ cloning site Unknown (unknown if destroyed)
Terms and licenses: Academic/Nonprofit Terms; Industry Terms: Not Available to Industry
How to cite: TDP-43_CTD_A321V was a gift from Nicolas Fawzi (Addgene plasmid # 98671 ; http://n2t.net/addgene:98671 ; RRID:Addgene_98671)
