[The description below was written by a language model from this plasmid's Addgene catalogue record and pLannotate feature annotations shown in this document.]
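Description:
TDP-43_CTD_A321V is a bacterial expression plasmid built on the pJ411 backbone for producing the C-terminal domain of human TDP-43 (TARDBP) carrying the A321V substitution. The sequenced record is 4,452 nt. It replicates in E. coli from a high-copy ColE1/pUC-type origin and is selected with kanamycin through an aph(3')-Ia aminoglycoside phosphotransferase gene, which the annotation places downstream of a fragment of the AmpR (bla) promoter. Short annotated fragments of KanR, lacZα, 5S rRNA and the rrnB T1 and T2 terminators appear to be backbone remnants or insulating elements rather than functional payload.

The expression cassette is a standard T7/lac arrangement. A T7 promoter is followed immediately by a lac operator, then the TARDBP coding fragment of roughly 500 bp, and finally a T7 terminator. A plasmid-borne lacI gene with its own promoter supplies lac repressor, which keeps transcription off until an inducer such as IPTG is added. Expression therefore requires a host that provides T7 RNA polymerase. The catalogue entry states that a 6xHis tag is fused at the N terminus from the backbone. The feature table does not annotate the tag separately, although there is a short unannotated stretch between the operator and the TARDBP match where a ribosome binding site and tag could lie. The cloning sites are recorded as unknown.

The plasmid is intended for recombinant production and affinity purification of the mutant low-complexity domain. The associated study examined how ALS-linked mutations affect phase separation mediated by α-helical structure in this region of TDP-43.
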