Features (pLannotate 1.2.2; 14 found; start..end, strand, type, name):
      1..19      +  promoter       T7 promoter: promoter for bacteriophage T7 RNA polymerase
     20..44      +  protein_bind   lac operator: The lac repressor binds to the lac operator to inhibit transcription in E. coli. This inhibition can be relieved by adding lactose or isopropyl-β-D-thiogalactopyranoside (IPTG). lac repressor encoded by lacI
     84..593     +  CDS            TARDBP (fragment): TADBP_HUMAN - Also known as TDP43. Experimental evidence at protein level: Swiss-Prot protein existence level 1. RNA-binding protein that is involved in various steps of RNA biogenesis and processing (PubMed:23519609). Preferentially binds, via its two RNA recognition motifs RRM1 and RRM2, to GU-repeats on RNA molecules predominantly localized within long introns and in the 3'UTR of mRNAs (PubMed:23519609, PubMed:24240615, PubMed:24464995). In turn, regulates the splicing of many non-coding and protein-coding RNAs including proteins involved in neuronal survival, as well as mRNAs that encode p
    607..654     +  terminator     T7 terminator: transcription terminator for bacteriophage T7 RNA polymerase
    714..754     -  terminator     rrnB T1 terminator (fragment): transcription terminator T1 from the E. coli rrnB gene
    756..871     -  ncRNA          5S rRNA: Accession: RF00001 - 5S ribosomal RNA
    902..926     +  CDS            KanR (fragment): aminoglycoside phosphotransferase; aph(3')-Ia; confers resistance to kanamycin in bacteria or G418 (Geneticin®) in eukaryotes
    956..1052    +  promoter       AmpR promoter (fragment): bla
   1055..1864    +  CDS            KanR: aminoglycoside phosphotransferase; aph(3')-Ia; confers resistance to kanamycin in bacteria or G418 (Geneticin®) in eukaryotes
   1873..1946    +  promoter       lacI promoter (fragment): lacI
   1947..3026    +  CDS            lacI: LACI_ECOLI - Experimental evidence at protein level: Swiss-Prot protein existence level 1. Repressor of the lactose operon. Binds allolactose as an inducer. From Escherichia coli (strain K12).
   3115..3703    +  rep_origin     ori: high-copy-number ColE1/pMB1/pBR322/pUC origin of replication
   3928..3945    +  terminator     rrnB T2 terminator (fragment): transcription terminator T2 from the E. coli rrnB gene
   3970..3989    -  CDS            lacZα (fragment): LacZα fragment of β-galactosidase; lacZ fragment
>Addgene plasmid #98671 | TDP-43_CTD_A321V | addgene full sequence | sequence record 189272 | Addgene NGS Result
TAATACGACTCACTATAGGGGAATTGTGAGCGGATAACAATTCCCCTCTAGAAATAATTTTGTTTAACTT
TTGAAGGAGATATACCATGGGTAGCGACAAGATTCATCACCACCATCATCATGAGAACTTATACTTTCAA
GGCCATATGAACCGCCAACTGGAACGTTCCGGTCGTTTCGGTGGTAATCCGGGTGGTTTCGGCAACCAGG
GTGGCTTTGGCAATTCGCGTGGCGGTGGTGCCGGCTTGGGCAATAACCAAGGTTCCAATATGGGTGGCGG
TATGAACTTTGGTGCCTTCTCCATCAATCCGGTAATGATGGCGGCTGCACAAGCGGCGCTGCAGTCTAGC
TGGGGTATGATGGGCATGCTGGCGAGCCAGCAGAACCAGTCAGGCCCGAGCGGCAATAATCAGAATCAAG
GTAACATGCAGCGTGAACCGAATCAAGCGTTTGGTAGCGGTAACAATAGCTACAGCGGTAGCAACAGCGG
TGCGGCAATCGGCTGGGGTAGCGCAAGCAATGCGGGCAGCGGTAGCGGTTTCAACGGCGGCTTTGGTAGC
AGCATGGATAGCAAGAGCTCCGGTTGGGGCATGTAACTCGAGCCCCCTAGCATAACCCCTTGGGGCCTCT
AAACGGGTCTTGAGGGGTTTTTTGCCCCTGAGACGCGTCAATCGAGTTCGTACCTAAGGGCGACACCCCC
TAATTAGCCCGGGCGAAAGGCCCAGTCTTTCGACTGAGCCTTTCGTTTTATTTGATGCCTGGCAGTTCCC
TACTCTCGCATGGGGAGTCCCCACACTACCATCGGCGCTACGGCGTTTCACTTCTGAGTTCGGCATGGGG
TCAGGTGGGACCACCGCGCTACTGCCGCCAGGCAAACAAGGGGTGTTATGAGCCATATTCAGGTATAAAT
GGGCTCGCGATAATGTTCAGAATTGGTTAATTGGTTGTAACACTGACCCCTATTTGTTTATTTTTCTAAA
TACATTCAAATATGTATCCGCTCATGAGACAATAACCCTGATAAATGCTTCAATAATATTGAAAAAGGAA
GAATATGAGCCATATTCAACGGGAAACGTCGAGGCCGCGATTAAATTCCAACATGGATGCTGATTTATAT
GGGTATAAATGGGCTCGCGATAATGTCGGGCAATCAGGTGCGACAATCTATCGCTTGTATGGGAAGCCCG
ATGCGCCAGAGTTGTTTCTGAAACATGGCAAAGGTAGCGTTGCCAATGATGTTACAGATGAGATGGTCAG
ACTAAACTGGCTGACGGAATTTATGCCACTTCCGACCATCAAGCATTTTATCCGTACTCCTGATGATGCA
TGGTTACTCACCACTGCGATCCCCGGAAAAACAGCGTTCCAGGTATTAGAAGAATATCCTGATTCAGGTG
AAAATATTGTTGATGCGCTGGCAGTGTTCCTGCGCCGGTTGCACTCGATTCCTGTTTGTAATTGTCCTTT
TAACAGCGATCGCGTATTTCGCCTCGCTCAGGCGCAATCACGAATGAATAACGGTTTGGTTGATGCGAGT
GATTTTGATGACGAGCGTAATGGCTGGCCTGTTGAACAAGTCTGGAAAGAAATGCATAAACTTTTGCCAT
TCTCACCGGATTCAGTCGTCACTCATGGTGATTTCTCACTTGATAACCTTATTTTTGACGAGGGGAAATT
AATAGGTTGTATTGATGTTGGACGAGTCGGAATCGCAGACCGATACCAGGATCTTGCCATCCTATGGAAC
TGCCTCGGTGAGTTTTCTCCTTCATTACAGAAACGGCTTTTTCAAAAATATGGTATTGATAATCCTGATA
TGAATAAATTGCAATTTCATTTGATGCTCGATGAGTTTTTCTAAGCGGCGCGCCATCGAATGGCGCAAAA
CCTTTCGCGGTATGGCATGATAGCGCCCGGAAGAGAGTCAATTCAGGGTGGTGAATATGAAACCAGTAAC
GTTATACGATGTCGCAGAGTATGCCGGTGTCTCTTATCAGACCGTTTCCCGCGTGGTGAACCAGGCCAGC
CACGTTTCTGCGAAAACGCGGGAAAAAGTGGAAGCGGCGATGGCGGAGCTGAATTACATTCCCAACCGCG
TGGCACAACAACTGGCGGGCAAACAGTCGTTGCTGATTGGCGTTGCCACCTCCAGTCTGGCCCTGCACGC
GCCGTCGCAAATTGTCGCGGCGATTAAATCTCGCGCCGATCAACTGGGTGCCAGCGTGGTGGTGTCGATG
GTAGAACGAAGCGGCGTCGAAGCCTGTAAAGCGGCGGTGCACAATCTTCTCGCGCAACGCGTCAGTGGGC
TGATCATTAACTATCCGCTGGATGACCAGGATGCCATTGCTGTGGAAGCTGCCTGCACTAATGTTCCGGC
GTTATTTCTTGATGTCTCTGACCAGACACCCATCAACAGTATTATTTTCTCCCATGAGGACGGTACGCGA
CTGGGCGTGGAGCATCTGGTCGCATTGGGTCACCAGCAAATCGCGCTGTTAGCGGGCCCATTAAGTTCTG
TCTCGGCGCGTCTGCGTCTGGCTGGCTGGCATAAATATCTCACTCGCAATCAAATTCAGCCGATAGCGGA
ACGGGAAGGCGACTGGAGTGCCATGTCCGGTTTTCAACAAACCATGCAAATGCTGAATGAGGGCATCGTT
CCCACTGCGATGCTGGTTGCCAACGATCAGATGGCGCTGGGCGCAATGCGCGCCATTACCGAGTCCGGGC
TGCGCGTTGGTGCGGATATCTCGGTAGTGGGATACGACGATACCGAAGATAGCTCATGTTATATCCCGCC
GTTAACCACCATCAAACAGGATTTTCGCCTGCTGGGGCAAACCAGCGTGGACCGCTTGCTGCAACTCTCT
CAGGGCCAGGCGGTGAAGGGCAATCAGCTGTTGCCAGTCTCACTGGTGAAAAGAAAAACCACCCTGGCGC
CCAATACGCAAACCGCCTCTCCCCGCGCGTTGGCCGATTCATTAATGCAGCTGGCACGACAGGTTTCCCG
ACTGGAAAGCGGGCAGTGACTCATGACCAAAATCCCTTAACGTGAGTTACGCGCGCGTCGTTCCACTGAG
CGTCAGACCCCGTAGAAAAGATCAAAGGATCTTCTTGAGATCCTTTTTTTCTGCGCGTAATCTGCTGCTT
GCAAACAAAAAAACCACCGCTACCAGCGGTGGTTTGTTTGCCGGATCAAGAGCTACCAACTCTTTTTCCG
AAGGTAACTGGCTTCAGCAGAGCGCAGATACCAAATACTGTTCTTCTAGTGTAGCCGTAGTTAGCCCACC
ACTTCAAGAACTCTGTAGCACCGCCTACATACCTCGCTCTGCTAATCCTGTTACCAGTGGCTGCTGCCAG
TGGCGATAAGTCGTGTCTTACCGGGTTGGACTCAAGACGATAGTTACCGGATAAGGCGCAGCGGTCGGGC
TGAACGGGGGGTTCGTGCACACAGCCCAGCTTGGAGCGAACGACCTACACCGAACTGAGATACCTACAGC
GTGAGCTATGAGAAAGCGCCACGCTTCCCGAAGGGAGAAAGGCGGACAGGTATCCGGTAAGCGGCAGGGT
CGGAACAGGAGAGCGCACGAGGGAGCTTCCAGGGGGAAACGCCTGGTATCTTTATAGTCCTGTCGGGTTT
CGCCACCTCTGACTTGAGCGTCGATTTTTGTGATGCTCGTCAGGGGGGCGGAGCCTATGGAAAAACGCCA
GCAACGCGGCCTTTTTACGGTTCCTGGCCTTTTGCTGGCCTTTTGCTCACATGTTCTTTCCTGCGTTATC
CCCTGATTCTGTGGATAACCGTATTACCGCCTTTGAGTGAGCTGATACCGCTCGCCGCAGCCGAACGACC
GAGCGCAGCGAGTCAGTGAGCGAGGAAGCGGAAGGCGAGAGTAGGGAACTGCCAGGCATCAAACTAAGCA
GAAGGCCCCTGACGGATGGCCTTTTTGCGTTTCTACAAACTCTTTCTGTGTTGTAAAACGACGGCCAGTC
TTAAGCTCGGGCCCCCTGGGCGGTTCTGATAACGAGTAATCGTTAATCCGCAAATAACGTAAAAACCCGC
TTCGGCGGGTTTTTTTATGGGGGGAGTTTAGGGAAAGAGCATTTGTCAGAATATTTAAGGGCGCCTGTCA
CTTTGCTTGATATATGAGAATTATTTAACCTTATAAATGAGAAAAAAGCAACGCACTTTAAATAAGATAC
GTTGCTTTTTCGATTGATGAACACCTATAATTAAACTATTCATCTATTATTTATGATTTTTTGTATATAC
AATATTTCTAGTTTGTTAAAGAGAATTAAGAAAATAAATCTCGAAAATAATAAAGGGAAAATCAGTTTTT
GATATCAAAATTATACATGTCAACGATAATACAAAATATAATACAAACTATAAGATGTTATCAGTATTTA
TTATGCATTTAGAATAAATTTTGTGTCGCCCTTCCGCGAAAT
